Addgene plasmid #210907: pFBOH-MHL_DCAF11:1-546
Purpose: Insect expression of full-length human DCAF11. N-terminal 6X His tag with TEV cleavage.
Depositing lab: Cheryl Arrowsmith. Depositing organization: University of Toronto. Publication: A Target Class Ligandability Evaluation of WD40 Repeat-Containing Proteins. Ackloo S, Li F, Szewczyk M, Seitova A, Loppnau P, Zeng H, Xu J, Ahmad S, Arnautova YA, Baghaie AJ, Beldar S, Bolotokova A, Centrella PA, Chau I, Clark MA, Cuozzo JW, Dehghani-Tafti S, Disch JS, Dong A, Dumas A, Feng JA, Ghiabi P, Gibson E, Gilmer J, Goldman B, Green SR, Guie MA, Guilinger JP, Harms N, Herasymenko O, Houliston S, Hutchinson A, Kearnes S, Keefe AD, Kimani SW, Kramer T, Kutera M, Kwak HA, Lento C, Li Y, Liu J, Loup J, Machado RAC, Mulhern CJ, Perveen S, Righetto GL, Riley P, Shrestha S, Sigel EA, Silva M, Sintchak MD, Slakman BL, Taylor RD, Thompson J, Torng W, Underkoffler C, von Rechenberg M, Walsh RT, Watson I, Wilson DJ, Wolf E, Yadav M, Yazdi AK, Zhang J, Zhang Y, Santhakumar V, Edwards AM, Barsyte-Lovejoy D, Schapira M, Brown PJ, Halabelian L, Arrowsmith CH. J Med Chem. 2025 Jan 23;68(2):1092-1112. doi: 10.1021/acs.jmedchem.4c02010. Epub 2024 Nov 4. PubMed 39495097.
Backbone
  Vector backbone: pFBOH-MHL
  Backbone manufacturer: pFASTBac1 Modified
  Vector type: Insect Expression
  Selectable markers: Gentamicin
Growth in bacteria
  Bacterial resistance: Ampicillin, 100 μg/mL
  Growth temperature: 37°C
  Growth strain: DH5alpha
  Copy number: High Copy
Gene/Insert
  Gene/Insert name: DCAF11:M1-Q546
  Species: H. sapiens (human)
  Insert size (bp): 1638
  Mutation: R207H natural variant (VAR_020121)
  Entrez Gene: DCAF11 (a.k.a. GL014, PRO2389, WDR23)
  Promoter: Polyhedrin
  Tag / fusion protein: MHHHHHHSSGRENLYFQG (N terminal on insert)
  Cloning method: Ligation Independent Cloning
  Sequencing primers: 5′ tattccggattattcataccg; 3′ ctctacaaatgtggtatggc
Resource information
  A portion of this plasmid was derived from a plasmid made by: Mammalian Gene Collection (BC067132)
Terms and licenses: Academic/Nonprofit Terms; Industry Terms: Not Available to Industry
Depositor comments: 5' Cloning Site: BseRI (destroyed), 3' Cloning Site: BseRI (destroyed).
How to cite: pFBOH-MHL_DCAF11:1-546 was a gift from Cheryl Arrowsmith (Addgene plasmid # 210907 ; http://n2t.net/addgene:210907 ; RRID:Addgene_210907)
