[The description below was written by a language model from this plasmid's Addgene catalogue record and pLannotate feature annotations shown in this document.]
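Description:
pFBOH-MHL_DCAF11:1-546 is a 6,371 nt baculovirus transfer (donor) plasmid for producing full-length human DCAF11 in insect cells. Its backbone, pFBOH-MHL, is a modified pFastBac1. In E. coli it is maintained as a high-copy plasmid through a ColE1/pUC-type origin and selected with ampicillin via the β-lactamase gene; an f1 origin and a fragment of the pBR322 bom region are also annotated. The expression cassette and a gentamicin acetyltransferase gene, driven by a class 1 integron Pc promoter, lie between the Tn7R and Tn7L mini-Tn7 ends. In pFastBac-type systems this arrangement allows the flanked segment to be transposed into a baculovirus shuttle genome (bacmid), with gentamicin resistance marking the transposed segment, after which recombinant virus is generated to infect insect cells.

The payload is the 1,638 bp DCAF11 coding sequence (residues M1 to Q546; also known as WDR23). DCAF11 is a WD40-repeat protein thought to act as a substrate receptor for CUL4-DDB1 E3 ubiquitin ligase complexes. The insert derives from a Mammalian Gene Collection clone, carries the natural variant R207H, and was introduced by ligation-independent cloning at BseRI sites that were destroyed in the process. Transcription is driven by the very late polyhedrin promoter of Autographa californica nucleopolyhedrovirus and terminated by an SV40 polyadenylation signal. The protein carries an N-terminal 6xHis tag followed by a TEV protease recognition site, permitting metal-affinity purification and subsequent tag removal; the short "capTEV" annotation corresponds to this tag region. The construct was deposited in connection with a study evaluating the ligandability of WD40-repeat proteins, consistent with use for recombinant protein production.
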