Features (pLannotate 1.2.2; 16 found; start..end, strand, type, name):
    700..728     -  promoter       Pc promoter: intI1 (promoter lies within the coding sequence); class 1 integron promoter
    706..1053    -  CDS            YPR2_ECOLX (fragment): Protein predicted: Swiss-Prot protein existence level 4. From Escherichia coli.
   1080..1171    +  promoter       polyhedrin promoter: polh from Autographa californica; promoter for the baculovirus polyhedrin gene
   1228..1246    +  CDS            capTEV™ (fragment): composite tag for in vivo biotinylation, TEV protease cleavage, and 6xHis tagging
   1281..2918    +  CDS            DCAF11: DCA11_HUMAN - Also known as WDR23. Experimental evidence at protein level: Swiss-Prot protein existence level 1. May function as a substrate receptor for CUL4-DDB1 E3 ubiquitin-protein ligase complex. From Homo sapiens (Human).
   2950..3033    +  CDS            large T antigen (fragment): large T antigen from SV40 (simian virus 40)
   3056..3190    +  polyA_signal   SV40 poly(A) signal: SV40 polyadenylation signal
   3219..3384    -  mobile_element Tn7L: mini-Tn7 element (left end of the Tn7 transposon) Tn7
   3547..3563    +  CDS            lacZα (fragment): LacZα fragment of β-galactosidase; lacZ fragment
   3568..4022    +  rep_origin     f1 ori (sequence partly withheld): f1 bacteriophage origin of replication; arrow indicates direction of (+) strand synthesis
   4048..4152    +  promoter       AmpR promoter: bla
   4153..5013    +  CDS            AmpR: β-lactamase; bla; confers resistance to ampicillin, carbenicillin, and related antibiotics
   5184..5772    +  rep_origin     ori: high-copy-number ColE1/pMB1/pBR322/pUC origin of replication
   5958..6009    -  misc_feature   bom (fragment): basis of mobility region from pBR322
   6077..6301    -  mobile_element Tn7R: mini-Tn7 element (right end of the Tn7 transposon) Tn7
   6368..530     -  CDS            GmR (across the origin): gentamycin acetyltransferase; aacC1; confers resistance to gentamycin
>Addgene plasmid #210907 | pFBOH-MHL_DCAF11:1-546 | addgene full sequence | sequence record 426141 | Addgene NGS Result
GTGGCGGTACTTGGGTCGATATCAAAGTGCATCACTTCTTCCCGTATGCCCAACTTTGTATAGAGAGCCA
CTGCGGGATCGTCACCGTAATCTGCTTGCACGTAGATCACATAAGCACCAAGCGCGTTGGCCTCATGCTT
GAGCAGATTGATGAGCGCGGTGGCAATGCCCTGCCTCCGGTGCTCGCCGGAGACTGCGAGATCATAGATA
TAGATCTCACTACGCGGCTGCTCAAACTTGGGCAGAACGTAAGCCGCGAGAGCGCCAACAACCGCTTCTT
GGTCGAAGGCAGCAAGCGCGATGAATGTCTTACTACGGAGCAAGTTCCCGAGGTAATCGGAGTCCGGCTG
ATGTTGGGAGTAGGTGGCTACGTCTCCGAACTCACGACCGAAAAGATCAAGAGCAGCCCGCATGGATTTG
ACTTGGTCAGGGCCGAGCCTACATGTGCGAATGATGCCCATACTTGAGCCACCTAACTTTGTTTTAGGGC
GACTGCCCTGCTGCGTAACATCGTTGCTGCTCCATAACATCAAACATCGACCCACGGCGTAACGCGCTTG
CTGCTTGGATGCCCGAGGCATAGACTGTACAAAAAAACAGTCATAACAAGCCATGAAAACCGCCACTGCG
CCGTTACCACCGCTGCGTTCGGTCAAGGTTCTGGACCAGTTGCGTGAGCGCATACGCTACTTGCATTACA
GTTTACGAACCGAACAGGCTTATGTCAACTGGGTTCGTGCCTTCATCCGTTTCCACGGTGTGCGTCACCC
GGCAACCTTGGGCAGCAGCGAAGTCGAGGCATTTCTGTCCTGGCTGGCGAACGAGCGCAAGGTTTCGGTC
TCCACGCATCGTCAGGCATTGGCGGCCTTGCTGTTCTTCTACGGCAAGGTGCTGTGCACGGATCTGCCCT
GGCTTCAGGAGATCGGAAGACCTCGGCCGTCGCGGCGCTTGCCGGTGGTGCTGACCCCGGATGAAGTGGT
TCGCATCCTCGGTTTTCTGGAAGGCGAGCATCGTTTGTTCGCCCAGGACTCTAGCTATAGTTCTAGTGGT
TGGCTACGTATACTCCGGAATATTAATAGATCATGGAGATAATTAAAATGATAACCATCTCGCAAATAAA
TAAGTATTTTACTGTTTTCGTAACAGTTTTGTAATAAAAAAACCTATAAATATTCCGGATTATTCATACC
GTCCCACCATCGGGCGCGGATCTCGGTCCGAAAACCATGCATCATCATCATCATCACAGCAGCGGCAGAG
AAAACTTGTATTTCCAGGGCATGGGATCGCGGAACAGCAGCAGTGCAGGATCCGGGTCCGGAGACCCCTC
CGAGGGCTTGCCCCGAAGAGGGGCTGGCCTGCGTCGGAGTGAGGAAGAGGAAGAAGAGGATGAAGATGTG
GATCTGGCCCAGGTACTGGCCTATCTCCTCCGCAGAGGCCAAGTGAGGTTGGTGCAGGGAGGAGGTGCAG
CAAATTTACAATTCATTCAGGCCCTCTTGGACTCAGAGGAAGAGAATGACAGAGCTTGGGATGGTCGTCT
TGGGGATCGATACAACCCACCTGTGGATGCTACCCCTGACACCCGGGAGCTGGAATTCAATGAGATCAAG
ACACAAGTGGAACTGGCCACAGGGCAGCTGGGGCTTAGGCGGGCCGCCCAGAAGCACAGCTTTCCTCGAA
TGTTGCACCAGAGAGAACGGGGCCTCTGCCATCGGGGAAGCTTCTCCCTTGGAGAACAGTCTCGAGTGAT
ATCTCACTTCTTGCCCAATGATCTGGGCTTCACTGATAGCTACTCTCAGAAGGCTTTCTGTGGCATCTAC
AGCAAAGATGGTCAAATATTCATGTCTGCTTGCCAAGACCAGACAATCCGACTCTATGACTGCCGATATG
GCCGTTTCCATAAATTCAAGAGCATCAAGGCCCGCGATGTAGGCTGGAGCGTCTTGGATGTGGCCTTCAC
CCCTGATGGGAACCACTTCCTCTACTCTAGCTGGTCTGATTACATTCATATCTGCAATATCTATGGTGAG
GGAGATACACACACTGCCCTGGATCTCAGGCCAGATGAGCGTCGCTTTGCTGTCTTCTCCATTGCTGTCT
CCTCAGATGGACGAGAAGTACTAGGAGGGGCCAATGATGGCTGCCTGTATGTCTTTGACCGAGAACAGAA
CCGGCGCACCCTTCAGATTGAGTCCCATGAGGATGATGTGAATGCAGTGGCCTTTGCTGATATAAGCTCC
CAAATCCTGTTCTCTGGGGGAGATGATGCCATCTGCAAAGTGTGGGATCGACGCACCATGCGGGAGGATG
ACCCCAAGCCTGTGGGTGCACTGGCTGGACACCAGGATGGCATCACCTTCATTGACAGCAAGGGTGATGC
CCGGTATCTGATCTCCAACTCTAAAGACCAGACCATCAAACTCTGGGATATCCGACGCTTTTCCAGCCGG
GAAGGCATGGAAGCTTCACGCCAGGCTGCCACACAGCAAAACTGGGACTATCGGTGGCAGCAAGTGCCCA
AAAAAGCCTGGCGGAAGCTGAAGCTCCCAGGGGACAGCTCCTTGATGACCTACCGGGGCCACGGAGTGCT
GCACACCCTCATCCGCTGCCGGTTCTCCCCCATTCATAGCACTGGCCAGCAGTTCATCTACAGTGGCTGC
TCCACTGGCAAAGTGGTTGTGTACGACCTTCTAAGTGGCCACATTGTGAAGAAGCTGACCAACCACAAGG
CCTGTGTGCGTGACGTCAGTTGGCACCCCTTTGAAGAGAAGATTGTCAGCAGTTCGTGGGACGGGAACCT
GCGTCTGTGGCAGTACCGCCAGGCTGAGTACTTCCAGGATGACATGCCAGAATCTGAGGAATGTGCCAGC
GCCCCTGCCCCAGTGCCCCAATCCTCTACACCCTTTTCCTCACCCCAGTGATGACGAAGCTTGTCGAGAA
GTACTAGAGGATCATAATCAGCCATACCACATTTGTAGAGGTTTTACTTGCTTTAAAAAACCTCCCACAC
CTCCCCCTGAACCTGAAACATAAAATGAATGCAATTGTTGTTGTTAACTTGTTTATTGCAGCTTATAATG
GTTACAAATAAAGCAATAGCATCACAAATTTCACAAATAAAGCATTTTTTTCACTGCATTCTAGTTGTGG
TTTGTCCAAACTCATCAATGTATCTTATCATGTCTGGATCTGATCACTGATATCGCCTAGGAGATCCGAA
CCAGATAAGTGAAATCTAGTTCCAAACTATTTTGTCATTTTTAATTTTCGTATTAGCTTACGACGCTACA
CCCAGTTCCCATCTATTTTGTCACTCTTCCCTAAATAATCCTTAAAAACTCCATTTCCACCCCTCCCAGT
TCCCAACTATTTTGTCCGCCCACAGCGGGGCATTTTTCTTCCTGTTATGTTTTTAATCAAACATCCTGCC
AACTCCATGTGACAAACCGTCATCTTCGGCTACTTTTTCTCTGTCACAGAATGAAAATTTTTCTGTCATC
TCTTCGTTATTAATGTTTGTAATTGACTGAATATCAACGCTTATTTGCAGCCTGAATGGCGAATGGG
[124 nt withheld, positions 3568-3691]
C
[91 nt withheld, positions 3693-3783]
A
[49 nt withheld, positions 3785-3833]
CCTTTGACGTTGGAGTCCACGTTCTT
[37 nt withheld, positions 3860-3896]
ACCCTATCTCGGTCTATTCTTTTGATTTATAAGGGATTTTGCCGATTTCGGCCTATTGGTTAAAAAATGA
GCTGATTTAACAAAAATTTAACGCGAATTTTAACAAAATATTAACGCTTACAATTTAGGTGGCACTTTTC
GGGGAAATGTGCGCGGAACCCCTATTTGTTTATTTTTCTAAATACATTCAAATATGTATCCGCTCATGAG
ACAATAACCCTGATAAATGCTTCAATAATATTGAAAAAGGAAGAGTATGAGTATTCAACATTTCCGTGTC
GCCCTTATTCCCTTTTTTGCGGCATTTTGCCTTCCTGTTTTTGCTCACCCAGAAACGCTGGTGAAAGTAA
AAGATGCTGAAGATCAGTTGGGTGCACGAGTGGGTTACATCGAACTGGATCTCAACAGCGGTAAGATCCT
TGAGAGTTTTCGCCCCGAAGAACGTTTTCCAATGATGAGCACTTTTAAAGTTCTGCTATGTGGCGCGGTA
TTATCCCGTATTGACGCCGGGCAAGAGCAACTCGGTCGCCGCATACACTATTCTCAGAATGACTTGGTTG
AGTACTCACCAGTCACAGAAAAGCATCTTACGGATGGCATGACAGTAAGAGAATTATGCAGTGCTGCCAT
AACCATGAGTGATAACACTGCGGCCAACTTACTTCTGACAACGATCGGAGGACCGAAGGAGCTAACCGCT
TTTTTGCACAACATGGGGGATCATGTAACTCGCCTTGATCGTTGGGAACCGGAGCTGAATGAAGCCATAC
CAAACGACGAGCGTGACACCACGATGCCTGTAGCAATGGCAACAACGTTGCGCAAACTATTAACTGGCGA
ACTACTTACTCTAGCTTCCCGGCAACAATTAATAGACTGGATGGAGGCGGATAAAGTTGCAGGACCACTT
CTGCGCTCGGCCCTTCCGGCTGGCTGGTTTATTGCTGATAAATCTGGAGCCGGTGAGCGTGGGTCTCGCG
GTATCATTGCAGCACTGGGGCCAGATGGTAAGCCCTCCCGTATCGTAGTTATCTACACGACGGGGAGTCA
GGCAACTATGGATGAACGAAATAGACAGATCGCTGAGATAGGTGCCTCACTGATTAAGCATTGGTAACTG
TCAGACCAAGTTTACTCATATATACTTTAGATTGATTTAAAACTTCATTTTTAATTTAAAAGGATCTAGG
TGAAGATCCTTTTTGATAATCTCATGACCAAAATCCCTTAACGTGAGTTTTCGTTCCACTGAGCGTCAGA
CCCCGTAGAAAAGATCAAAGGATCTTCTTGAGATCCTTTTTTTCTGCGCGTAATCTGCTGCTTGCAAACA
AAAAAACCACCGCTACCAGCGGTGGTTTGTTTGCCGGATCAAGAGCTACCAACTCTTTTTCCGAAGGTAA
CTGGCTTCAGCAGAGCGCAGATACCAAATACTGTTCTTCTAGTGTAGCCGTAGTTAGGCCACCACTTCAA
GAACTCTGTAGCACCGCCTACATACCTCGCTCTGCTAATCCTGTTACCAGTGGCTGCTGCCAGTGGCGAT
AAGTCGTGTCTTACCGGGTTGGACTCAAGACGATAGTTACCGGATAAGGCGCAGCGGTCGGGCTGAACGG
GGGGTTCGTGCACACAGCCCAGCTTGGAGCGAACGACCTACACCGAACTGAGATACCTACAGCGTGAGCT
ATGAGAAAGCGCCACGCTTCCCGAAGGGAGAAAGGCGGACAGGTATCCGGTAAGCGGCAGGGTCGGAACA
GGAGAGCGCACGAGGGAGCTTCCAGGGGGAAACGCCTGGTATCTTTATAGTCCTGTCGGGTTTCGCCACC
TCTGACTTGAGCGTCGATTTTTGTGATGCTCGTCAGGGGGGCGGAGCCTATGGAAAAACGCCAGCAACGC
GGCCTTTTTACGGTTCCTGGCCTTTTGCTGGCCTTTTGCTCACATGTTCTTTCCTGCGTTATCCCCTGAT
TCTGTGGATAACCGTATTACCGCCTTTGAGTGAGCTGATACCGCTCGCCGCAGCCGAACGACCGAGCGCA
GCGAGTCAGTGAGCGAGGAAGCGGAAGAGCGCCTGATGCGGTATTTTCTCCTTACGCATCTGTGCGGTAT
TTCACACCGCATAGACCAGCCGCGTAACCTGGCAAAATCGGTTACGGTTGAGTAATAAATGGATGCCCTG
CGTAAGCGGGTGTGGGCGGACAATAAAGTCTTAAACTGAACAAAATAGATCTAAACTATGACAATAAAGT
CTTAAACTAGACAGAATAGTTGTAAACTGAAATCAGTCCAGTTATGCTGTGAAAAAGCATACTGGACTTT
TGTTATGGCTAAAGCAAACTCTTCATTTTCTGAAGTGCAAATTGCCCGTCGTATTAAAGAGGGGCGTGGC
CAAGGGCATGGTAAAGACTATATTCGCGGCGTTGTGACAATTTACCGAACAACTCCGCGGCCGGGAAGCC
GATCTCGGCTTGAACGAATTGTTAG
