>Addgene plasmid #210907 | pFBOH-MHL_DCAF11:1-546 | depositor partial sequence | sequence record 411294 | Insert sequence
ATGGGATCGCGGAACAGCAGCAGTGCAGGATCCGGGTCCGGAGACCCCTCCGAGGGCTTGCCCCGAAGAG
GGGCTGGCCTGCGTCGGAGTGAGGAAGAGGAAGAAGAGGATGAAGATGTGGATCTGGCCCAGGTACTGGC
CTATCTCCTCCGCAGAGGCCAAGTGAGGTTGGTGCAGGGAGGAGGTGCAGCAAATTTACAATTCATTCAG
GCCCTCTTGGACTCAGAGGAAGAGAATGACAGAGCTTGGGATGGTCGTCTTGGGGATCGATACAACCCAC
CTGTGGATGCTACCCCTGACACCCGGGAGCTGGAATTCAATGAGATCAAGACACAAGTGGAACTGGCCAC
AGGGCAGCTGGGGCTTAGGCGGGCCGCCCAGAAGCACAGCTTTCCTCGAATGTTGCACCAGAGAGAACGG
GGCCTCTGCCATCGGGGAAGCTTCTCCCTTGGAGAACAGTCTCGAGTGATATCTCACTTCTTGCCCAATG
ATCTGGGCTTCACTGATAGCTACTCTCAGAAGGCTTTCTGTGGCATCTACAGCAAAGATGGTCAAATATT
CATGTCTGCTTGCCAAGACCAGACAATCCGACTCTATGACTGCCGATATGGCCGTTTCCATAAATTCAAG
AGCATCAAGGCCCGCGATGTAGGCTGGAGCGTCTTGGATGTGGCCTTCACCCCTGATGGGAACCACTTCC
TCTACTCTAGCTGGTCTGATTACATTCATATCTGCAATATCTATGGTGAGGGAGATACACACACTGCCCT
GGATCTCAGGCCAGATGAGCGTCGCTTTGCTGTCTTCTCCATTGCTGTCTCCTCAGATGGACGAGAAGTA
CTAGGAGGGGCCAATGATGGCTGCCTGTATGTCTTTGACCGAGAACAGAACCGGCGCACCCTTCAGATTG
AGTCCCATGAGGATGATGTGAATGCAGTGGCCTTTGCTGATATAAGCTCCCAAATCCTGTTCTCTGGGGG
AGATGATGCCATCTGCAAAGTGTGGGATCGACGCACCATGCGGGAGGATGACCCCAAGCCTGTGGGTGCA
CTGGCTGGACACCAGGATGGCATCACCTTCATTGACAGCAAGGGTGATGCCCGGTATCTGATCTCCAACT
CTAAAGACCAGACCATCAAACTCTGGGATATCCGACGCTTTTCCAGCCGGGAAGGCATGGAAGCTTCACG
CCAGGCTGCCACACAGCAAAACTGGGACTATCGGTGGCAGCAAGTGCCCAAAAAAGCCTGGCGGAAGCTG
AAGCTCCCAGGGGACAGCTCCTTGATGACCTACCGGGGCCACGGAGTGCTGCACACCCTCATCCGCTGCC
GGTTCTCCCCCATTCATAGCACTGGCCAGCAGTTCATCTACAGTGGCTGCTCCACTGGCAAAGTGGTTGT
GTACGACCTTCTAAGTGGCCACATTGTGAAGAAGCTGACCAACCACAAGGCCTGTGTGCGTGACGTCAGT
TGGCACCCCTTTGAAGAGAAGATTGTCAGCAGTTCGTGGGACGGGAACCTGCGTCTGTGGCAGTACCGCC
AGGCTGAGTACTTCCAGGATGACATGCCAGAATCTGAGGAATGTGCCAGCGCCCCTGCCCCAGTGCCCCA
ATCCTCTACACCCTTTTCCTCACCCCAG
